Addgene plasmid #124034: ARB351
Purpose: Encodes TU with connectors L2 R3 and an C3 insulator, and pCAG expressing membrane-tagged mRuby2
Depositing lab: Hana El-Samad. Depositing organization: University of California, San Francisco (UCSF). Publication: A Toolkit for Rapid Modular Construction of Biological Circuits in Mammalian Cells. Fonseca JP, Bonny AR, Kumar GR, Ng AH, Town J, Wu QC, Aslankoohi E, Chen SY, Dods G, Harrigan P, Osimiri LC, Kistler AL, El-Samad H. ACS Synth Biol. 2019 Nov 15;8(11):2593-2606. doi: 10.1021/acssynbio.9b00322. Epub 2019 Nov 5. PubMed 31686495.
Backbone
  Vector backbone: MTK678_001
  Vector type: Mammalian Expression
Growth in bacteria
  Bacterial resistance: Ampicillin, 100 μg/mL
  Growth temperature: 37°C
  Growth strain: DH5alpha
  Copy number: Unknown
Gene/Insert
  Gene/Insert name: L2-C3_CAG-Lyn::mRuby2-SV40_RE
  Species: Synthetic
  Cloning method: Restriction Enzyme; 5′ cloning site unknown (unknown if destroyed); 3′ cloning site unknown (unknown if destroyed)
Terms and licenses: Academic/Nonprofit Terms; Industry Terms: Not Available to Industry
Depositor comments: Plasmid used to generate Fig .4a,b Please visit https://www.biorxiv.org/content/10.1101/506188v2 for BioRxiv preprint
How to cite: ARB351 was a gift from Hana El-Samad (Addgene plasmid # 124034 ; http://n2t.net/addgene:124034 ; RRID:Addgene_124034)
