[The description below was written by a language model from this plasmid's Addgene catalogue record and pLannotate feature annotations shown in this document.]
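Description:
ARB351 is a mammalian expression plasmid of about 5 kb built with the Mammalian Toolkit (MTK), a modular hierarchical cloning system for assembling genetic circuits in mammalian cells. It is a single transcriptional unit (TU) carried in the MTK678_001 backbone. In bacteria it is maintained by a high-copy ColE1/pUC-type origin and selected with ampicillin through the β-lactamase gene and its native promoter. No mammalian selection marker or viral or integration element appears in the feature table.

The payload is a synthetic cassette named L2-C3_CAG-Lyn::mRuby2-SV40_RE. Expression is driven by the CAG promoter, annotated here as its component parts: the CMV immediate-early enhancer, the chicken β-actin promoter and the chimeric chicken β-actin/rabbit β-globin intron. The short "HBB fragment" call at the intron's end is most likely residual rabbit β-globin sequence belonging to CAG rather than a separate coding element. Downstream lies the red fluorescent protein mRuby2, which according to the insert name is fused to a Lyn-derived tag that directs it to the membrane. This tag is not separately annotated but presumably occupies the short gap just upstream of the mRuby2 coding sequence. An SV40 polyadenylation signal terminates the unit, although it is annotated on the opposite strand from the coding sequence. The record also describes a C3 insulator upstream of the promoter and flanking assembly connectors; neither is annotated. The purpose field names these connectors L2 and R3, whereas the insert name ends in RE. Such connectors set the position of a TU when several are joined into a multi-TU plasmid.

The construct provides strong constitutive membrane-localised red fluorescence, and the depositor notes it was used to generate data for one figure in the toolkit publication.
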