Features (pLannotate 1.2.2; 9 found; start..end, strand, type, name):
    103..963     -  CDS            AmpR: β-lactamase; bla; confers resistance to ampicillin, carbenicillin, and related antibiotics
    964..1068    -  promoter       AmpR promoter: bla
   1171..1759    +  rep_origin     ori: high-copy-number ColE1/pMB1/pBR322/pUC origin of replication
   2269..2572    +  enhancer       CMV enhancer: human cytomegalovirus immediate early enhancer
   2574..2850    +  promoter       chicken β-actin promoter: No description available
   2851..3867    +  intron         chimeric intron: chimera between introns from chicken β-actin and rabbit β-globin
   3865..3921    +  CDS            HBB (fragment): HBB_LEPEU - Experimental evidence at protein level: Swiss-Prot protein existence level 1. Involved in oxygen transport from the lung to the various peripheral tissues. From Lepus europaeus (European hare).
   3973..4680    +  CDS            mRuby2: mRuby2 is a basic (constitutively fluorescent) red fluorescent protein published in 2012, derived from Entacmaea quadricolor. It has moderate acid sensitivity.
   4696..4825    -  polyA_signal   SV40 poly(A) signal: SV40 polyadenylation signal
>Addgene plasmid #124034 | ARB351 | addgene full sequence | sequence record 252491 | Addgene NGS Result
GCGGCCGCGATTATCAAAAAGGATCTTCACCTAGATCCTTTTAAATTAAAAATGAAGTTTTAAATCAATC
TAAAGTATATATGAGTAAACTTGGTCTGACAGTTACCAATGCTTAATCAGTGAGGCACCTATCTCAGCGA
TCTGTCTATTTCGTTCATCCATAGTTGCCTGACTCCCCGTCGTGTAGATAACTACGATACGGGAGGGCTT
ACCATCTGGCCCCAGTGCTGCAATGATACCGCGGGACCCACGCTCACCGGCTCCAGATTTATCAGCAATA
AACCAGCCAGCCGGAAGGGCCGAGCGCAGAAGTGGTCCTGCAACTTTATCCGCCTCCATCCAGTCTATTA
ATTGTTGCCGGGAAGCTAGAGTAAGTAGTTCGCCAGTTAATAGTTTGCGCAACGTTGTTGCCATTGCTAC
AGGCATCGTGGTGTCACGCTCGTCGTTTGGTATGGCTTCATTCAGCTCCGGTTCCCAACGATCAAGGCGA
GTTACATGATCCCCCATGTTGTGCAAAAAAGCGGTTAGCTCCTTCGGTCCTCCGATCGTTGTCAGAAGTA
AGTTGGCCGCAGTGTTATCACTCATGGTTATGGCAGCACTGCATAATTCTCTTACTGTCATGCCATCCGT
AAGATGCTTTTCTGTGACTGGTGAGTACTCAACCAAGTCATTCTGAGAATAGTGTATGCGGCGACCGAGT
TGCTCTTGCCCGGCGTCAATACGGGATAATACCGCGCCACATAGCAGAACTTTAAAAGTGCTCATCATTG
GAAAACGTTCTTCGGGGCGAAAACTCTCAAGGATCTTACCGCTGTTGAGATCCAGTTCGATGTAACCCAC
TCGTGCACCCAACTGATCTTCAGCATCTTTTACTTTCACCAGCGTTTCTGGGTGAGCAAAAACAGGAAGG
CAAAATGCCGCAAAAAAGGGAATAAGGGCGACACGGAAATGTTGAATACTCATACTCTTCCTTTTTCAAT
ATTATTGAAGCATTTATCAGGGTTATTGTCTCATGAGCGGATACATATTTGAATGTATTTAGAAAAATAA
ACAAATAGGGGTTCCGCGCACATTTCCCCGAAAAGTGCCACCTGTCATGACCAAAATCCCTTAACGTGAG
TTTTCGTTCCACTGAGCGTCAGACCCCGTAGAAAAGATCAAAGGATCTTCTTGAGATCCTTTTTTTCTGC
GCGTAATCTGCTGCTTGCAAACAAAAAAACCACCGCTACCAGCGGTGGTTTGTTTGCCGGATCAAGAGCT
ACCAACTCTTTTTCCGAAGGTAACTGGCTTCAGCAGAGCGCAGATACCAAATACTGTTCTTCTAGTGTAG
CCGTAGTTAGGCCACCACTTCAAGAACTCTGTAGCACCGCCTACATACCTCGCTCTGCTAATCCTGTTAC
CAGTGGCTGCTGCCAGTGGCGATAAGTCGTGTCTTACCGGGTTGGACTCAAGACGATAGTTACCGGATAA
GGCGCAGCGGTCGGGCTGAACGGGGGGTTCGTGCACACAGCCCAGCTTGGAGCGAACGACCTACACCGAA
CTGAGATACCTACAGCGTGAGCTATGAGAAAGCGCCACGCTTCCCGAAGGGAGAAAGGCGGACAGGTATC
CGGTAAGCGGCAGGGTCGGAACAGGAGAGCGCACGAGGGAGCTTCCAGGGGGAAACGCCTGGTATCTTTA
TAGTCCTGTCGGGTTTCGCCACCTCTGACTTGAGCGTCGATTTTTGTGATGCTCGTCAGGGGGGCGGAGC
CTATGGAAAAACGCCAGCAACGCGGCCTTTTTACGGTTCCTGGCCTTTTGCTGGCCTTTTGCTCACATGT
TCTTTCCTGCGTTATCCCCTGATTCTGTGGATAACCGTGCGGCCGCCCCTGAATTCGCATCTAGAATAAA
TCGCAGCCAAGTGAGTGAATAGATGACGCACCACGGTCAGACACGGCCACATCGTATCTCACAGGAGCAA
GCGCGATAGGAGCACTCACACATAGTACGGTGATCCGCTGACTCCTTTGCCCAAATAAGACGTGAGCCCG
TCTCAGATGCACACACTGGCTTAAGATGACGGGACCCTGTAAACGTGTCCGCCTTGCCACTTTGTGCAAT
ATTTAGCTCCTTCAGTAGAGGGCGCTGCAGGAACATGTCAGGAGGGGGCCTTCTCTTCCGGATTCTGGAT
TCTGGTATACACTTGGAGCGTGGCATTTGGGGGACAGCCACTGGTGCGCAGCCCCATCAAGTTTTGGTGG
CATCCCTAACGCCATATATGGAGTTCCGCGTTACATAACTTACGGTAAATGGCCCGCCTGGCTGACCGCC
CAACGACCCCCGCCCATTGACGTCAATAATGACGTATGTTCCCATAGTAACGCCAATAGGGACTTTCCAT
TGACGTCAATGGGTGGAGTATTTACGGTAAACTGCCCACTTGGCAGTACATCAAGTGTATCATATGCCAA
GTACGCCCCCTATTGACGTCAATGACGGTAAATGGCCCGCCTGGCATTATGCCCAGTACATGACCTTATG
GGACTTTCCTACTTGGCAGTACATCTACGTATTAGTCATCGCTATTACCATGGTCGAGGTGAGCCCCACG
TTCTGCTTCACTCTCCCCATCTCCCCCCCCTCCCCACCCCCAATTTTGTATTTATTTATTTTTTAATTAT
TTTGTGCAGCGATGGGGGCGGGGGGGGGGGGGGGCGCGCGCCAGGCGGGGCGGGGCGGGGCGAGGGGCGG
GGCGGGGCGAGGCGGAGAGGTGCGGCGGCAGCCAATCAGAGCGGCGCGCTCCGAAAGTTTCCTTTTATGG
CGAGGCGGCGGCGGCGGCGGCCCTATAAAAAGCGAAGCGCGCGGCGGGCGGGAGTCGCTGCGCGCTGCCT
TCGCCCCGTGCCCCGCTCCGCCGCCGCCTCGCGCCGCCCGCCCCGGCTCTGACTGACCGCGTTACTCCCA
CAGGTGAGCGGGCGGGACGGCCCTTCTCCTCCGGGCTGTAATTAGCGCTTGGTTTAATGACGGCTTGTTT
CTTTTCTGTGGCTGCGTGAAAGCCTTGAGGGGCTCCGGGAGGGCCCTTTGTGCGGGGGGAGCGGCTCGGG
GGGTGCGTGCGTGTGTGTGTGCGTGGGGAGCGCCGCGTGCGGCTCCGCGCTGCCCGGCGGCTGTGAGCGC
TGCGGGCGCGGCGCGGGGCTTTGTGCGCTCCGCAGTGTGCGCGAGGGGAGCGCGGCCGGGGGCGGTGCCC
CGCGGTGCGGGGGGGGCTGCGAGGGGAACAAAGGCTGCGTGCGGGGTGTGTGCGTGGGGGGGTGAGCAGG
GGGTGTGGGCGCGTCGGTCGGGCTGCAACCCCCCCTGCACCCCCCTCCCCGAGTTGCTGAGCACGGCCCG
GCTTCGGGTGCGGGGCTCCGTACGGGGCGTGGCGCGGGGCTCGCCGTGCCGGGCGGGGGGTGGCGGCAGG
TGGGGGTGCCGGGCGGGGCGGGGCCGCCTCGGGCCGGGGAGGGCTCGGGGGAGGGGCGCGGCGGCCCCCG
GAGCGCCGGCGGCTGTCGAGGCGCGGCGAGCCGCAGCCATTGCCTTTTATGGTAATCGTGCGAGAGGGCG
CAGGGACTTCCTTTGTCCCAAATCTGTGCGGAGCCGAAATCTGGGAGGCGCCGCCGCACCCCCTCTAGCG
GGCGCGGGGCGAAGCGGTGCGGCGCCGGCAGGAAGGAAATGGGCGGGGAGGGCCTTCGTGCGTCGCCGCG
CCGCCGTCCCCTTCTCCCTCTCCAGCCTCGGGGCTGTCCGCGGGGGGACGGCTGCCTTCGGGGGGGACGG
GGCAGGGCGGGGTTCGGCTTCTGGCGTGTGACCGGCGGCTCTAGAGCCTCTGCTAACCATGTTCATGCCT
TCTTCTTTTTCCTACAGCTCCTGGGCAACGTGCTGGTTATTGTGCTGTCTCATCATTTTGGCAAAGAATT
CGCCACTATGGGCTGTATCAAGAGCAAGAGGAAGGACGTCGAGAACGGTTCTGTGTCCAAAGGAGAGGAG
TTAATCAAGGAAAACATGAGAATGAAAGTTGTCATGGAGGGCTCCGTTAATGGTCACCAATTCAAGTGTA
CAGGGGAAGGTGAAGGTAATCCTTACATGGGTACACAAACTATGAGAATTAAAGTAATTGAAGGCGGACC
ACTACCATTTGCATTTGACATTCTGGCAACGTCATTCATGTACGGATCACGAACTTTCATCAAGTACCCT
AAAGGTATACCAGACTTTTTCAAGCAATCTTTTCCAGAGGGTTTTACATGGGAAAGGGTTACAAGATACG
AAGATGGGGGTGTCGTCACAGTTATGCAAGATACTTCATTAGAAGATGGCTGCCTTGTCTATCATGTGCA
AGTAAGAGGGGTGAATTTTCCTTCTAACGGACCTGTGATGCAGAAAAAGACCAAAGGTTGGGAACCAAAT
ACTGAAATGATGTACCCAGCTGATGGAGGTTTGAGAGGCTACACACACATGGCGCTTAAAGTTGATGGTG
GAGGTCATTTGTCTTGTAGTTTTGTTACCACTTATCGTTCTAAAAAGACTGTTGGCAATATCAAAATGCC
AGGAATACATGCTGTAGACCACAGACTAGAAAGACTCGAAGAGAGCGATAACGAAATGTTCGTTGTACAG
AGAGAGCATGCCGTAGCCAAATTTGCTGGCTTAGGCGGTGGTATGGATGAATTGTATAAGGGATCCTAAC
TCGAGGATCCAGACATGATAAGATACATTGATGAGTTTGGACAAACCACAACTAGAATGCAGTGAAAAAA
ATGCTTTATTTGTGAAATTTGTGATGCTATTGCTTTATTTGTAACCATTATAAGCTGCAATAAACGCTGA
GCATGAGACGGAAATCTGCTCGTCAGTGGTGCTCACACTGACGAATCATGTACAGATCATACCGATGACT
GCCTGGCGACTCACAACTAAGCAAGACAGCCGGAACCAGCGCCGGCGAACACCACTGCATATATGGCATA
TCACAACAGTCCAACTAGTGCACTGCAGTACA
